Addgene plasmid #103394: LSB-hsa-miR-29b-3p
Purpose: Used to sense miRNA activity using fluorescence based tools. hsa-miR-29b-3p target in 3' UTR of of mKate. miRNA activity can be measured by the repression of mKate2 relative to EBFP2 fluorescent proteins . Plasmid is inherently unstable; please see Depositor Comments
Depositing lab: Ron Weiss. Depositing organization: Massachusetts Institute of Technology. Publication: A mixed antagonistic/synergistic miRNA repression model enables accurate predictions of multi-input miRNA sensor activity. Gam JJ, Babb J, Weiss R. Nat Commun. 2018 Jun 22;9(1):2430. doi: 10.1038/s41467-018-04575-0. PubMed 29934631.
Backbone
  Vector backbone: Low Sensor Backbone (LSB)
  Vector type: Mammalian Expression, Synthetic Biology
Growth in bacteria
  Bacterial resistance: Ampicillin and Kanamycin, 100 & 50 μg/mL
  Growth temperature: 30°C
  Growth strain: NEB Stable
  Copy number: High Copy
Gene/Insert
  Gene/Insert name: hsa-miR-29b-3p target
  Species: H. sapiens (human)
  Promoter: EF-1a
  Cloning method: Gibson Cloning
Terms and licenses: Academic/Nonprofit Terms; Industry Terms: Not Available to Industry
Depositor comments: Please note that this plasmid is inherently unstable due to a repeating poly A element. We recommend performing a diagnostic digest on multiple colonies upon receipt. The depositors would like to note the presence of several discrepancies between the depositor sequence and physical plasmid sequence. In particular, the sequences upstream and downstream of the puromycin coding region have 10 bp insertions which do not affect the ability to perform puromycin selection. The sequences for those regions within the physical plasmids are as follows: Upstream of Puro: GAATTCGACCGCCTGTCTCAAGGTGCCACC; Downstream of Puro: GCTTTGAGACTACGCGTGAATTCACTCCTC.
How to cite: LSB-hsa-miR-29b-3p was a gift from Ron Weiss (Addgene plasmid # 103394 ; http://n2t.net/addgene:103394 ; RRID:Addgene_103394)
