[The description below was written by a language model from this plasmid's Addgene catalogue record and pLannotate feature annotations shown in this document.]
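Description:
LSB-hsa-miR-29b-3p is an 11 kb mammalian expression plasmid built on the Low Sensor Backbone (LSB), designed as a two-colour fluorescent sensor of microRNA activity for synthetic biology. It replicates in E. coli from a high-copy ColE1/pUC-type origin and carries both an ampicillin resistance gene (β-lactamase with its bla promoter) and a kanamycin resistance gene (aph(3')-Ia), matching the dual selection listed in the record. A puromycin N-acetyltransferase coding sequence followed by a rabbit β-globin polyadenylation signal allows puromycin selection in mammalian cells. The feature table does not annotate a promoter for this cassette.

The payload consists of two parallel transcription units. Each has the human EF-1α core promoter with intron A, a fluorescent protein flanked by Gateway attB recombination scars (attB4, attB1, attB2), and a β-globin-derived 3' region with a poly(A) signal. The first unit expresses the red protein mKate2. According to the record, it carries a target for human miR-29b-3p in its 3' UTR, presumably in the unannotated stretch between the mKate2 cassette and its β-globin sequences. The second unit expresses the blue protein EBFP2 without a target and serves as an internal reference. When miR-29b-3p is active in a transfected cell, mKate2 output is repressed while EBFP2 is unaffected, so the mKate2-to-EBFP2 ratio reports miRNA activity independently of plasmid dose.

The depositor notes that the repeated poly(A) elements make the plasmid inherently unstable and prone to rearrangement. The depositor also notes that the physical plasmid differs slightly from the deposited sequence, with 10 bp insertions flanking the puromycin coding region that do not impair selection.
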