Features (pLannotate 1.2.2; 28 found; start..end, strand, type, name):
     87..675     -  rep_origin     ori: high-copy-number ColE1/pMB1/pBR322/pUC origin of replication
    846..1706    -  CDS            AmpR: β-lactamase; bla; confers resistance to ampicillin, carbenicillin, and related antibiotics
   1707..1778    -  promoter       AmpR promoter: bla
   1857..2456    +  CDS            PuroR: puromycin N-acetyltransferase; pac from Streptomyces alboniger; confers resistance to puromycin
   2461..2541    +  CDS            HBB (fragment): HBB_PONPY - Experimental evidence at transcript level: Swiss-Prot protein existence level 2. Involved in oxygen transport from the lung to the various peripheral tissues. From Pongo pygmaeus (Bornean orangutan).
   2612..2667    +  polyA_signal   β-globin poly(A) signal: rabbit β-globin polyadenylation signal (Gil and Proudfoot, 1987)
   3646..3666    +  protein_bind   attB4: mutant version of attB; core recombination site for the Gateway® BP reaction BP Clonase™
   3734..3945    +  promoter       EF-1α core promoter: core promoter for human elongation factor EF-1α
   3946..4884    +  intron         EF-1α intron A: intron upstream of the start codon of human EF-1α
   4911..4931    +  protein_bind   attB1: mutant version of attB; core recombination site for the Gateway® BP reaction BP Clonase™
   4951..5646    +  CDS            mKate2: mKate2 is a basic (constitutively fluorescent) red fluorescent protein published in 2009, derived from Entacmaea quadricolor. It is reported to be a rapidly-maturing monomer with moderate acid sensitivity.
   5666..5690    -  protein_bind   attB2: mutant version of attB; recombination site for the Gateway® BP reaction BP Clonase™
   5838..5912    +  CDS            HBB (fragment): HBB_PONPY - Experimental evidence at transcript level: Swiss-Prot protein existence level 2. Involved in oxygen transport from the lung to the various peripheral tissues. From Pongo pygmaeus (Bornean orangutan).
   5983..6038    +  polyA_signal   β-globin poly(A) signal: rabbit β-globin polyadenylation signal (Gil and Proudfoot, 1987)
   6422..6447    +  misc_feature   SA: splice acceptor site
   7119..7139    +  protein_bind   attB4: mutant version of attB; core recombination site for the Gateway® BP reaction BP Clonase™
   7207..7418    +  promoter       EF-1α core promoter: core promoter for human elongation factor EF-1α
   7419..8357    +  intron         EF-1α intron A: intron upstream of the start codon of human EF-1α
   8384..8404    +  protein_bind   attB1: mutant version of attB; core recombination site for the Gateway® BP reaction BP Clonase™
   8415..9131    +  CDS            EBFP2: EBFP2 is a basic (constitutively fluorescent) blue fluorescent protein published in 2007, derived from Aequorea victoria. It is reported to be a rapidly-maturing monomer with moderate acid sensitivity.
   9139..9163    -  protein_bind   attB2: mutant version of attB; recombination site for the Gateway® BP reaction BP Clonase™
   9167..9247    +  CDS            HBB (fragment): HBB_PONPY - Experimental evidence at transcript level: Swiss-Prot protein existence level 2. Involved in oxygen transport from the lung to the various peripheral tissues. From Pongo pygmaeus (Bornean orangutan).
   9318..9373    +  polyA_signal   β-globin poly(A) signal: rabbit β-globin polyadenylation signal (Gil and Proudfoot, 1987)
   9756..9778    -  protein_bind   lac operator (fragment): The lac repressor binds to the lac operator to inhibit transcription in E. coli. This inhibition can be relieved by adding lactose or isopropyl-β-D-thiogalactopyranoside (IPTG). lac repressor encoded by lacI
   9782..9812    -  promoter       lac promoter: promoter for the E. coli lac operon
   9827..9848    -  protein_bind   CAP binding site: CAP binding activates transcription in the presence of cAMP. E. coli catabolite activator protein
   9861..9900    -  CDS            lacI (fragment): lac repressor; lacI; The lac repressor binds to the lac operator to inhibit transcription in E. coli. This inhibition can be relieved by adding lactose or isopropyl-β-D-thiogalactopyranoside (IPTG).
  10073..10882   +  CDS            KanR: aminoglycoside phosphotransferase; aph(3')-Ia; confers resistance to kanamycin in bacteria or G418 (Geneticin®) in eukaryotes
>Addgene plasmid #103394 | LSB-hsa-miR-29b-3p | depositor full sequence | sequence record 195837 | Full Sequence
AATTGAGGGGATAACGCAGGAAAGAACATGTGAGCAAAAGGCCAGCAAAAGGCCAGGAACCGTAAAAAGG
CCGCGTTGCTGGCGTTTTTCCATAGGCTCCGCCCCCCTGACGAGCATCACAAAAATCGACGCTCAAGTCA
GAGGTGGCGAAACCCGACAGGACTATAAAGATACCAGGCGTTTCCCCCTGGAAGCTCCCTCGTGCGCTCT
CCTGTTCCGACCCTGCCGCTTACCGGATACCTGTCCGCCTTTCTCCCTTCGGGAAGCGTGGCGCTTTCTC
ATAGCTCACGCTGTAGGTATCTCAGTTCGGTGTAGGTCGTTCGCTCCAAGCTGGGCTGTGTGCACGAACC
CCCCGTTCAGCCCGACCGCTGCGCCTTATCCGGTAACTATCGTCTTGAGTCCAACCCGGTAAGACACGAC
TTATCGCCACTGGCAGCAGCCACTGGTAACAGGATTAGCAGAGCGAGGTATGTAGGCGGTGCTACAGAGT
TCTTGAAGTGGTGGCCTAACTACGGCTACACTAGAAGAACAGTATTTGGTATCTGCGCTCTGCTGAAGCC
AGTTACCTTCGGAAAAAGAGTTGGTAGCTCTTGATCCGGCAAACAAACCACCGCTGGTAGCGGTGGTTTT
TTTGTTTGCAAGCAGCAGATTACGCGCAGAAAAAAAGGATCTCAAGAAGATCCTTTGATCTTTTCTACGG
GGTCTGACGCTCAGTGGAACGAAAACTCACGTTAAGGGATTTTGGTCATGAGATTATCAAAAAGGATCTT
CACCTAGATCCTTTTAAATTAAAAATGAAGTTTTAAATCAATCTAAAGTATATATGAGTAAACTTGGTCT
GACAGTTACCAATGCTTAATCAGTGAGGCACCTATCTCAGCGATCTGTCTATTTCGTTCATCCATAGTTG
CCTGACTCCCCGTCGTGTAGATAACTACGATACGGGAGGGCTTACCATCTGGCCCCAGTGCTGCAATGAT
ACCGCGAGAACCACGCTCACCGGCTCCAGATTTATCAGCAATAAACCAGCCAGCCGGAAGGGCCGAGCGC
AGAAGTGGTCCTGCAACTTTATCCGCCTCCATCCAGTCTATTAATTGTTGCCGGGAAGCTAGAGTAAGTA
GTTCGCCAGTTAATAGTTTGCGCAACGTTGTTGCCATTGCTACAGGCATCGTGGTGTCACGCTCGTCGTT
TGGTATGGCTTCATTCAGCTCCGGTTCCCAACGATCAAGGCGAGTTACATGATCCCCCATGTTGTGCAAA
AAAGCGGTTAGCTCCTTCGGTCCTCCGATCGTTGTCAGAAGTAAGTTGGCCGCAGTGTTATCACTCATGG
TTATGGCAGCACTGCATAATTCTCTTACTGTCATGCCATCCGTAAGATGCTTTTCTGTGACTGGTGAGTA
CTCAACCAAGTCATTCTGAGAATAGTGTATGCGGCGACCGAGTTGCTCTTGCCCGGCGTCAATACGGGAT
AATACCGCGCCACATAGCAGAACTTTAAAAGTGCTCATCATTGGAAAACGTTCTTCGGGGCGAAAACTCT
CAAGGATCTTACCGCTGTTGAGATCCAGTTCGATGTAACCCACTCGTGCACCCAACTGATCTTCAGCATC
TTTTACTTTCACCAGCGTTTCTGGGTGAGCAAAAACAGGAAGGCAAAATGCCGCAAAAAAGGGAATAAGG
GCGACACGGAAATGTTGAATACTCATACTCTTCCTTTTTCAATATTATTGAAGCATTTATCAGGGTTATT
GTCTCATGAGCGGATACATATTTGAATGTAGCTCCGAATTTCTCGAGGGCTTGTCGACGACGGCGGTCTC
CGTCGTCAGGATCATGAATTCGACCCGCCTGCCACCATGACCGAGTACAAGCCCACGGTGCGCCTCGCCA
CCCGCGACGACGTCCCCCGGGCCGTACGCACCCTCGCCGCCGCGTTCGCCGACTACCCCGCCACGCGCCA
CACCGTCGACCCGGACCGCCACATCGAGCGGGTCACCGAGCTGCAAGAACTCTTCCTCACGCGCGTCGGG
CTCGACATCGGCAAGGTGTGGGTCGCGGACGACGGCGCCGCGGTGGCGGTCTGGACCACGCCGGAGAGCG
TCGAAGCGGGGGCGGTGTTCGCCGAGATCGGCCCGCGCATGGCCGAGTTGAGCGGTTCCCGGCTGGCCGC
GCAGCAACAGATGGAAGGCCTCCTGGCGCCGCACCGGCCCAAGGAGCCCGCGTGGTTCCTGGCCACCGTC
GGCGTCTCGCCCGACCACCAGGGCAAGGGTCTGGGCAGCGCCGTCGTGCTCCCCGGAGTGGAGGCGGCCG
AGCGCGCCGGGGTGCCCGCCTTCCTGGAGACATCCGCGCCCCGCAACCTCCCCTTCTACGAGCGGCTCGG
CTTCACCGTCACCGCCGACGTCGAGGTGCCCGAAGGACCGCGCACCTGGTGCATGACCCGCAAGCCCGGT
GCCTGATACGCGTGAATTCACTCCTCAGGTGCAGGCTGCCTATCAGAAGGTGGTGGCTGGTGTGGCCAAT
GCCCTGGCTCACAAATACCACTGAGATCTTTTTCCCTCTGCCAAAAATTATGGGGACATCATGAAGCCCC
TTGAGCATCTGACTTCTGGCTAATAAAGGAAATTTATTTTCATTGCAATAGTGTGTTGGAATTTTTTGTG
TCTCTCACTCGGAAGGACATATGGGAGGGCAAATCATTTAAAACATCAGAATGAGTATTTGGTTTAGAGT
TTGGCAACATATGCCCATATGCTGGCTGCCATGAACAAAGGTTGGCTATAAAGAGGTCATCAGTATATGA
AACAGCCCCCTGCTGTCCATTCCTTATTCCATAGAAAAGCCTTGACTTGAGGTTAGATTTTTTTTATATT
TTGTTTTGTGTTATTTTTTTCTTTAACATCCCTAAAATTTTCCTTACATGTTTTACTAGCCAGATTTTTC
CTCCTCTCCTGACTACTCCCAGTCATAGCTGTCCCTCTTCTCTTATGGAGATCCCTCGACCTGCAGCCCA
AGCTTGAATTCTCTAGAATTACCCTGTTATCCCTATGCTTGGTTTACCGAGCTCTTATTGGTTTTCAAAC
TTCATTGACTGTGCCCAACGCGCCTGGGAGCTCACGGGGACAGCCCCCCCCCAAAGCCCCCAGGGATGTA
ATTACGTCCCTCCCCCGCTAGGGGGCAGCAGCGAGCCGCCCGGGGCTCCGCTCCGGTCCGGCGCTCCCCC
CGCATCCCCGAGCCGGCAGCGTGCGGGGACAGCCCGGGCACGGGGAAGGTGGCACGGGATCGCTTTCCTC
TGAACGCTTCTCGCTGCTCTTTGAGCCTGCAGACACCTGGGGGGATACGGGGAAAAAGCTAGGCTGAAAG
ACCGGTTCTTAGAATGACACGCGCCTGGGAGCTCACGGGGACAGCCCCCCCCCAAAGCCCCCAGGGATGT
AATTACGTCCCTCCCCCGCTAGGGGGCAGCAGCGAGCCGCCCGGGGCTCCGCTCCGGTCCGGCGCTCCCC
CCGCATCCCCGAGCCGGCAGCGTGCGGGGACAGCCCGGGCACGGGGAAGGTGGCACGGGATCGCTTTCCT
CTGAACGCTTCTCGCTGCTCTTTGAGCCTGCAGACACCTGGGGGGATACGGGGAAAAAGCTAACTTCTGA
GACGACAACTTTGTATAGAAAAGTTGGCTCCGAATTCGCCCTTGACAGCAGAGATCCAGTTTGGTTAATT
AATTGGCTCCGGTGCCCGTCAGTGGGCAGAGCGCACATCGCCCACAGTCCCCGAGAAGTTGTGGGGAGGG
GTCGGCAATTGAACCGGTGCCTAGAGAAGGTGGCGCGGGGTAAACTGGGAAAGTGATGTCGTGTACTGGC
TCCGCCTTTTTCCCGAGGGTGGGGGAGAACCGTATATAAGTGCAGTAGTCGCCGTGAACGTTCTTTTTCG
CAACGGGTTTGCCGCCAGAACACAGGTAAGTGCCGTGTGTGGTTCCCGCGGGCCTGGCCTCTTTACGGGT
TATGGCCCTTGCGTGCCTTGAATTACTTCCACCTGGCTGCAGTACGTGATTCTTGATCCCGAGCTTCGGG
TTGGAAGTGGGTGGGAGAGTTCGAGGCCTTGCGCTTAAGGAGCCCCTTCGCCTCGTGCTTGAGTTGAGGC
CTGGCCTGGGCGCTGGGGCCGCCGCGTGCGAATCTGGTGGCACCTTCGCGCCTGTCTCGCTGCTTTCGAT
AAGTCTCTAGCCATTTAAAATTTTTGATGACCTGCTGCGACGCTTTTTTTCTGGCAAGATAGTCTTGTAA
ATGCGGGCCAAGATCTGCACACTGGTATTTCGGTTTTTGGGGCCGCGGGCGGCGACGGGGCCCGTGCGTC
CCAGCGCACATGTTCGGCGAGGCGGGGCCTGCGAGCGCGGCCACCGAGAATCGGACGGGGGTAGTCTCAA
GCTGGCCGGCCTGCTCTGGTGCCTGGCCTCGCGCCGCCGTGTATCGCCCCGCCCTGGGCGGCAAGGCTGG
CCCGGTCGGCACCAGTTGCGTGAGCGGAAAGATGGCCGCTTCCCGGCCCTGCTGCAGGGAGCTCAAAATG
GAGGACGCGGCGCTCGGGAGAGCGGGCGGGTGAGTCACCCACACAAAGGAAAAGGGCCTTTCCGTCCTCA
GCCGTCGCTTCATGTGACTCCACGGAGTACCGGGCGCCGTCCAGGCACCTCGATTAGTTCTCGAGCTTTT
GGAGTACGTCGTCTTTAGGTTGGGGGGAGGGGTTTTATGCGATGGAGTTTCCCCACACTGAGTGGGTGGA
GACTGAAGTTAGGCCAGCTTGGCACTTGATGTAATTCTCCTTGGAATTTGCCCTTTTTGAGTTTGGATCT
TGGTTCATTCTCAAGCCTCAGACAGTGGTTCAAAGTTTTTTTCTTCCATTTCAGGTGTCGTGAGAAGGGC
GAATTCGACCCAAGTTTGTACAAAAAAGCAGGCTGGATCCAGGTGCCACCATGGTGAGCGAGCTGATTAA
GGAGAACATGCACATGAAGCTGTACATGGAGGGCACCGTGAACAACCACCACTTCAAGTGCACATCCGAG
GGCGAAGGCAAGCCCTACGAGGGCACCCAGACCATGAGAATCAAGGCGGTCGAGGGCGGCCCTCTCCCCT
TCGCCTTCGACATCCTGGCTACCAGCTTCATGTACGGCAGCAAAACCTTCATCAACCACACCCAGGGCAT
CCCCGACTTCTTTAAGCAGTCCTTCCCCGAGGGCTTCACATGGGAGAGAGTCACCACATACGAAGATGGG
GGCGTGCTGACCGCTACCCAGGACACCAGCCTCCAGGACGGCTGCCTCATCTACAACGTCAAGATCAGAG
GGGTGAACTTCCCATCCAACGGCCCTGTGATGCAGAAGAAAACACTCGGCTGGGAGGCCTCCACCGAGAC
ACTGTACCCCGCTGACGGCGGCCTGGAAGGCAGAGCCGACATGGCCCTGAAGCTCGTGGGCGGGGGCCAC
CTGATCTGCAACCTTAAGACCACATACAGATCCAAGAAACCCGCTAAGAACCTCAAGATGCCCGGCGTCT
ACTATGTGGACAGGAGACTGGAAAGAATCAAGGAGGCCGACAAAGAGACATACGTCGAGCAGCACGAGGT
GGCTGTGGCCAGATACTGCGACCTCCCTAGCAAACTGGGGCACAAACTTAATTGAGAATTCTACCACCCA
GCTTTCTTGTACAAAGTGGTACGTCTCAAGACCAGAGGTCTCTGCTTACGGTACAAACACTGATTTCAAA
TGGTGCTAAACACTGATTTCAAATGGTGCTAAACACTGATTTCAAATGGTGCTAAACACTGATTTCAAAT
GGTGCTACAACCAGAAGAGACCTGTGCTTCACTCCTCAGGTGCAGGCTGCCTATCAGAAGGTGGTGGCTG
GTGTGGCCAATGCCCTGGCTCACAAATACCACTGAGATCTTTTTCCCTCTGCCAAAAATTATGGGGACAT
CATGAAGCCCCTTGAGCATCTGACTTCTGGCTAATAAAGGAAATTTATTTTCATTGCAATAGTGTGTTGG
AATTTTTTGTGTCTCTCACTCGGAAGGACATATGGGAGGGCAAATCATTTAAAACATCAGAATGAGTATT
TGGTTTAGAGTTTGGCAACATATGCCCATATGCTGGCTGCCATGAACAAAGGTTGGCTATAAAGAGGTCA
TCAGTATATGAAACAGCCCCCTGCTGTCCATTCCTTATTCCATAGAAAAGCCTTGACTTGAGGTTAGATT
TTTTTTATATTTTGTTTTGTGTTATTTTTTTCTTTAACATCCCTAAAATTTTCCTTACATGTTTTACTAG
CCAGATTTTTCCTCCTCTCCTGACTACTCCCAGTCATAGCTGTCCCTCTTCTCTTATGGAGATCCCGAGC
GGTGCGTTTTTATGCTTGTAGTATTGTATAATGTTTTTAAGATCCAAGCTTCTGACCTCTTCTCTTCCTC
CCACAGGGCCTCGAGACAATTGCATCGATGGTACCAGTGAAAGTCTGCAATGAATTCGAGTTGGCGCGCC
TGTCATTCTAAATCTCTCTTTCAGCCTAAAGCTTTTTCCCCGTATCCCCCCAGGTGTCTGCAGGCTCAAA
GAGCAGCGAGAAGCGTTCAGAGGAAAGCGATCCCGTGCCACCTTCCCCGTGCCCGGGCTGTCCCCGCACG
CTGCCGGCTCGGGGATGCGGGGGGAGCGCCGGACCGGAGCGGAGCCCCGGGCGGCTCGCTGCTGCCCCCT
AGCGGGGGAGGGACGTAATTACATCCCTGGGGGCTTTGGGAGGGGGCTGTCCCCGTGAGCTCCCAGGCGC
GCCTGTCATTCTAAATCTCTCTTTCAGCCTAAAGCTTTTTCCCCGTATCCCCCCAGGTGTCTGCAGGCTC
AAAGAGCAGCGAGAAGCGTTCAGAGGAAAGCGATCCCGTGCCACCTTCCCCGTGCCCGGGCTGTCCCCGC
ACGCTGCCGGCTCGGGGATGCGGGGGGAGCGCCGGACCGGAGCGGAGCCCCGGGCGGCTCGCTGCTGCCC
CCTAGCGGGGGAGGGACGTAATTACATCCCTGGGGGCTTTGGGGGGGGGCTGTCCCCGTGAGCTCCCAGG
CGCGCCAACTCGGTACCGTATCGATGTCGACGTTAACGCTAGTGATATCAACTTTGTATAGAAAAGTTGG
CTCCGAATTCGCCCTTGACAGCAGAGATCCAGTTTGGTTAATTAATTGGCTCCGGTGCCCGTCAGTGGGC
AGAGCGCACATCGCCCACAGTCCCCGAGAAGTTGTGGGGAGGGGTCGGCAATTGAACCGGTGCCTAGAGA
AGGTGGCGCGGGGTAAACTGGGAAAGTGATGTCGTGTACTGGCTCCGCCTTTTTCCCGAGGGTGGGGGAG
AACCGTATATAAGTGCAGTAGTCGCCGTGAACGTTCTTTTTCGCAACGGGTTTGCCGCCAGAACACAGGT
AAGTGCCGTGTGTGGTTCCCGCGGGCCTGGCCTCTTTACGGGTTATGGCCCTTGCGTGCCTTGAATTACT
TCCACCTGGCTGCAGTACGTGATTCTTGATCCCGAGCTTCGGGTTGGAAGTGGGTGGGAGAGTTCGAGGC
CTTGCGCTTAAGGAGCCCCTTCGCCTCGTGCTTGAGTTGAGGCCTGGCCTGGGCGCTGGGGCCGCCGCGT
GCGAATCTGGTGGCACCTTCGCGCCTGTCTCGCTGCTTTCGATAAGTCTCTAGCCATTTAAAATTTTTGA
TGACCTGCTGCGACGCTTTTTTTCTGGCAAGATAGTCTTGTAAATGCGGGCCAAGATCTGCACACTGGTA
TTTCGGTTTTTGGGGCCGCGGGCGGCGACGGGGCCCGTGCGTCCCAGCGCACATGTTCGGCGAGGCGGGG
CCTGCGAGCGCGGCCACCGAGAATCGGACGGGGGTAGTCTCAAGCTGGCCGGCCTGCTCTGGTGCCTGGC
CTCGCGCCGCCGTGTATCGCCCCGCCCTGGGCGGCAAGGCTGGCCCGGTCGGCACCAGTTGCGTGAGCGG
AAAGATGGCCGCTTCCCGGCCCTGCTGCAGGGAGCTCAAAATGGAGGACGCGGCGCTCGGGAGAGCGGGC
GGGTGAGTCACCCACACAAAGGAAAAGGGCCTTTCCGTCCTCAGCCGTCGCTTCATGTGACTCCACGGAG
TACCGGGCGCCGTCCAGGCACCTCGATTAGTTCTCGAGCTTTTGGAGTACGTCGTCTTTAGGTTGGGGGG
AGGGGTTTTATGCGATGGAGTTTCCCCACACTGAGTGGGTGGAGACTGAAGTTAGGCCAGCTTGGCACTT
GATGTAATTCTCCTTGGAATTTGCCCTTTTTGAGTTTGGATCTTGGTTCATTCTCAAGCCTCAGACAGTG
GTTCAAAGTTTTTTTCTTCCATTTCAGGTGTCGTGAGAAGGGCGAATTCGACCCAAGTTTGTACAAAAAA
GCAGGCTCGCCACCATGGTGAGCAAGGGCGAGGAGCTGTTCACCGGGGTGGTGCCCATCCTGGTCGAGCT
GGACGGCGACGTAAACGGCCACAAGTTCAGCGTGAGGGGCGAGGGCGAGGGCGATGCCACCAACGGCAAG
CTGACCCTGAAGTTCATCTGCACCACCGGCAAGCTGCCCGTGCCCTGGCCCACCCTCGTGACCACCCTGA
GCCACGGCGTGCAGTGCTTCGCCCGCTACCCCGACCACATGAAGCAGCACGACTTCTTCAAGTCCGCCAT
GCCCGAAGGCTACGTCCAGGAGCGCACCATCTTCTTCAAGGACGACGGCACCTACAAGACCCGCGCCGAG
GTGAAGTTCGAGGGCGACACCCTAGTGAACCGCATCGAGCTGAAGGGCGTCGACTTCAAGGAGGACGGCA
ACATCCTGGGGCACAAGCTGGAGTACAACTTCAACAGCCACAACATCTATATCATGGCCGTCAAGCAGAA
GAACGGCATCAAGGTGAACTTCAAGATCCGCCACAACGTGGAGGACGGCAGCGTGCAGCTCGCCGACCAC
TACCAGCAGAACACCCCCATCGGCGACGGCCCCGTGCTGCTGCCCGACAGCCACTACCTGAGCACCCAGT
CCGTGCTGAGCAAAGACCCCAACGAGAAGCGCGATCACATGGTCCTGCTGGAGTTCCGCACCGCCGCCGG
GATCACTCTCGGCATGGACGAGCTGTACAAGTAATACCACCCAGCTTTCTTGTACAAAGTGGTACGCGTG
AATTCACTCCTCAGGTGCAGGCTGCCTATCAGAAGGTGGTGGCTGGTGTGGCCAATGCCCTGGCTCACAA
ATACCACTGAGATCTTTTTCCCTCTGCCAAAAATTATGGGGACATCATGAAGCCCCTTGAGCATCTGACT
TCTGGCTAATAAAGGAAATTTATTTTCATTGCAATAGTGTGTTGGAATTTTTTGTGTCTCTCACTCGGAA
GGACATATGGGAGGGCAAATCATTTAAAACATCAGAATGAGTATTTGGTTTAGAGTTTGGCAACATATGC
CCATATGCTGGCTGCCATGAACAAAGGTTGGCTATAAAGAGGTCATCAGTATATGAAACAGCCCCCTGCT
GTCCATTCCTTATTCCATAGAAAAGCCTTGACTTGAGGTTAGATTTTTTTTATATTTTGTTTTGTGTTAT
TTTTTTCTTTAACATCCCTAAAATTTTCCTTACATGTTTTACTAGCCAGATTTTTCCTCCTCTCCTGACT
ACTCCCAGTCATAGCTGTCCCTCTTCTCTTATGGAGATCCCTCGACCTGCAGCCCAAGCTTGGCGTAATC
ATGGTCATAGCTGTTTCCTGTGTGAAATTGTTATCCGCTCACAATTCCACACAACATACGAGCCGGAAGC
ATAAAGTGTAAAGCCTGGGGTGCCTAATGAGTGAGCTAACTCACATTAATTGCGTTGCGCTCACTGCCCG
CTTTCCAGTCGGGAAACCTGTCGTGCCAGCGGATCGACAGTACTAAGCTTGGTCTAATACCCAATCTCTC
GTCTTATCCAGATGTTTTATACGCCTCTGGCCCGTGTCTCAAAATCTCTGATGTTACATTGCACAAGATA
AAATAATATCATCATGAACAATAAAACTGTCTGCTTACATAAACAGTAATACAAGGGGTGTTATGAGCCA
TATTCAACGGGAAACGTCGAGGCCGCGATTAAATTCCAACATGGATGCTGATTTATATGGGTATAAATGG
GCTCGCGATAATGTCGGGCAATCAGGTGCGACAATCTATCGCTTGTATGGGAAGCCCGATGCGCCAGAGT
TGTTTCTGAAACATGGCAAAGGTAGCGTTGCCAATGATGTTACAGATGAGATGGTCAGACTAAACTGGCT
GACGGAATTTATGCCTCTTCCGACCATCAAGCATTTTATCCGTACTCCTGATGATGCATGGTTACTCACC
ACTGCGATCCCCGGAAAAACAGCATTCCAGGTATTAGAAGAATATCCTGATTCAGGTGAAAATATTGTTG
ATGCGCTGGCAGTGTTCCTGCGCCGGTTGCATTCGATTCCTGTTTGTAATTGTCCTTTTAACAGCGATCG
CGTATTTCGTCTCGCTCAGGCGCAATCACGAATGAATAACGGTTTGGTTGATGCGAGTGATTTTGATGAC
GAGCGTAATGGCTGGCCTGTTGAACAAGTCTGGAAAGAAATGCATAAACTTTTGCCATTCTCACCGGATT
CAGTCGTCACTCATGGTGATTTCTCACTTGATAACCTTATTTTTGACGAGGGGAAATTAATAGGTTGTAT
TGATGTTGGACGAGTCGGAATCGCAGACCGATACCAGGATCTTGCCATCCTATGGAACTGCCTCGGTGAG
TTTTCTCCTTCATTACAGAAACGGCTTTTTCAAAAATATGGTATTGATAATCCTGATATGAATAAATTGC
AGTTTCATTTGATGCTCGATGAGTTTTTCTAATCAGAATTGGTTAATTGGTTGTAACACTGGCAGAGCAT
TACGCTGACTTGACGGGACGGCGCAAGCTCATGACCAAAATCCCTTAACGTGAGTTACGCGTCGTTCCAC
TGAGCGTCAGAGGTATCACTAGTATTACAGAGGTAAGTTATAACAGTCGCCTAACCC
