>Addgene plasmid #103394 | LSB-hsa-miR-29b-3p | depositor partial sequence | sequence record 195838 | hsa-miR-29b-3p target
AACACTGATTTCAAATGGTGCTA
