>Addgene plasmid #103394 | LSB-hsa-miR-29b-3p | addgene partial sequence | sequence record 272305 | mKate2-F 5'-ACCCGCTAAGAACCTCAAGA-3'
ATCAAGGAGGCCGACAAAGAGACATACGTCGAGCAGCACGAGGTGGCTGTGGCCAGATACTGCGACCTCC
CTAGCAAACTGGGGCACAAACTTAATTGAGAATTCTACCACCCAGCTTTCTTGTACAAAGTGGTACGTCT
CAAGACCAGAGGTCTCTGCTTACGGTACAAACACTGATTTCAAATGGTGCTAAACACTGATTTCAAATGG
TGCTAAACACTGATTTCAAATGGTGCTAAACACTGATTTCAAATGGTGCTACAACCAGAAGAGACCTGTG
CTTCACTCCTCAGGTGCAGGCTGCCTATCAGAAGGTGGTGGCTGGTGTGGCCAATGCCCTGGCTCACAAA
TACCACTGAGATCTTTTTCCCTCTGCCAAAAATTATGGGGACATCATGAAGCCCCTTGAGCATCTGACTT
CTGGCTAATAAAGGAAATTTATTTTCATTGCAATAGTGTGTTGGAATTTTTTGTGTCTCTCACTCGGAAG
GACATATGGGAGGGCAAATCATTTAAAACATCAGAATGAGTATTTGGTTTAGAGTTTGGCAACATATGCC
CATATGCTGGCTGCCATGAACAAAGGTTGGCTATAAAGA
